>Addgene plasmid #232858 | pAAV-CaMKII-PinkyCaMP | addgene full sequence | sequence record 462152 | Addgene NGS Result
CCTGCAGGCAGCTGCGCGCTCGCTCGCTCACTGAGGCCGCCCGGGCGTCGGGCGACCTTTGGTCGCCCGG
CCTCAGTGAGCGAGCGAGCGCGCAGAGAGGGAGTGGCCAACTCCATCACTAGGGGTTCCTGCGGCCGCAC
GCGTTTAACATTATGGCCTTAGGTCACTTCATCTCCATGGGGTTCTTCTTCTGATTTTCTAGAAAATGAG
ATGGGGGTGCAGAGAGCTTCCTCAGTGACCTGCCCAGGGTCACATCAGAAATGTCAGAGCTAGAACTTGA
ACTCAGATTACTAATCTTAAATTCCATGCCTTGGGGGCATGCAAGTACGATATACAGAAGGAGTGAACTC
ATTAGGGCAGATGACCAATGAGTTTAGGAAAGAAGAGTCCAGGGCAGGGTACATCTACACCACCCGCCCA
GCCCTGGGTGAGTCCAGCCACGTTCACCTCATTATAGTTGCCTCTCTCCAGTCCTACCTTGACGGGAAGC
ACAAGCAGAAACTGGGACAGGAGCCCCAGGAGACCAAATCTTCATGGTCCCTCTGGGAGGATGGGTGGGG
AGAGCTGTGGCAGAGGCCTCAGGAGGGGCCCTGCTGCTCAGTGGTGACAGATAGGGGTGAGAAAGCAGAC
AGAGTCATTCCGTCAGCATTCTGGGTCTGTTTGGTACTTCTTCTCACGCTAAGGTGGCGGTGTGATATGC
ACAATGGCTAAAAAGCAGGGAGAGCTGGAAAGAAACAAGGACAGAGACAGAGGCCAAGTCAACCAGACCA
ATTCCCAGAGGAAGCAAAGAAACCATTACAGAGACTACAAGGGGGAAGGGAAGGAGAGATGAATTAGCTT
CCCCTGTAAACCTTAGAACCCAGCTGTTGCCAGGGCAACGGGGCAATACCTGTCTCTTCAGAGGAGATGA
AGTTGCCAGGGTAACTACATCCTGTCTTTCTCAAGGACCATCCCAGAATGTGGCACCCACTAGCCGTTAC
CATAGCAACTGCCTCTTTGCCCCACTTAATCCCATCCCGTCTGTTAAAAGGGCCCTATAGTTGGAGGTGG
GGGAGGTAGGAAGAGCGATGATCACTTGTGGACTAAGTTTGTTCGCATCCCCTTCTCCAACCCCCTCAGT
ACATCACCCTGGGGGAACAGGGTCCACTTGCTCCTGGGCCCACACAGTCCTGCAGTATTGTGTATATAAG
GCCAGGGCAAAGAGGAGCAGGTTTTAAAGTGAAAGGCAGGCAGGTGTTGGGGAGGCAGTTACCGGGGCAA
CGGGAACAGGGCGTTTCGGAGGTGGTTGCCATGGGGACCTGGATGCTGACGAAGGCTCGCGAGGCTGTGA
GCAGCCACAGTGCCCTGCTCAGAAGCCCCAAGCTCGTCAGTCAAGCCGGTTCTCCGTTTGCACTCAGGAG
CACGGGCAGGCGAGTGGCCCCTAGTTCTGGGGGCAGCTCTAGAGCGGTACCGGATCCATGCTGCAGAACG
AGCTTGCTCTTAAGTTGGCTGGACTTGATATTAACAAGACTGGAGGAGGTTCTCATCATCATCATCATCA
TGGTATGGCTAGCATGACTGGTGGACAGCAAATGGGTCGGGATCTGTACGACGATGACGATAAGGATCTC
GCAACAATGGTCGACTCATCAATGGTCGACTCATCACGTCGTAAGTGGAATAAGGCAGGTCACGCAGTCA
GAGCTATAGGTCGGCTGAGCTCAAGATCTTGGTCTGTGGAGCGGTTGTACCCCGAGGACGGCGTGCTGAA
GGGCGACATTAAGATGGCCCTGCGCCTGAAGGACGGCGGCCGCTACCTGGCGGACTTCAAGACCACCTAT
ATTGCCAAGAAGCCCGTGCAGATGCCCGGCGCCTACAACGTCGACCGCAAGTTGGACATCACCTCCCACA
ACGAGGACTACACCGTGGTGGAACAGTACGAACGCTCCGTGGCGCGCCACTCCACCGGCGGCATGGACGA
GCTGTACAAGGGAGGAACTGGTGGTAGTATGGTGAGCAAGGGCGAGGCAGTGATCAAGGAGTTCATGCGC
TACAAGGTGCACATGGAGGGCTCCGTAAACGGCCACGAGTTCGAGATCGAGGGCGAGGGCGAGGGCCGCC
CCTACGAGGGTACCCAGACCGCCAAGCTGACGGTGACCAAGGGTGGCCCCCTGCCCTTCTCCTGGGACAT
CCTGTCCCCTCAGTTCATGTACGGCTCCAGGGCCTTCACTAAGCACCCCGCCGACATCCCCGACTACTAT
AAGCAGTCCTTCCCCGAGGGCTTCAAGTGGGAGCGCGTGATGAACTTCGAGGACGGCGGCGCCGTGGTTG
TGTTTCAGGACACCTCCCTGGAGGACGGCGTATTCATCTACAAGGTGAAGCTGCGCGGCACCAACTTCCC
CCCCGACGGCCCCGTAATGCAGAAGAAGACAATGGGCTGGATGCCGGCGTTTATTCTGGACCAACTGACT
GAAGAGCAGATCGCAGAATTTAAAGAGGCTTTCTCCCTATTTGACAAGGACGGGGATGGGACGATAACAA
CCAAGGAGCTGGGGACGGTGATGCGGTCTCTGGGGCAGAACCCCACAGAAGCAGAGCTGCAGGACATGAT
CAATGAAGTAGATGCCGACGGTGACGGCACATTCGACTTCCCTGAGTTCCTGACGATGATGGCAAGAAAA
ATGAATGACACAGACAGTGAAGAGGAAATTAGAGAAGCGTTCCGCGTGTTTGATAAGGACGGCAATGGCT
ACATCGGCGCAGCAGAGCTTCGCCACGTGATGACAGACCTTGGAGAGAAGTTAACAGATGAGGAGGTTGA
TGAAATGATCAGGGTAGCAGACATCGATGGGGATGGTCAGGTAAACTACGAAGAGTTTGTACAAATGATG
ACAGCGAAGTGAGAATTCGATATCAAGCTTATCGATAATCAACCTCTGGATTACAAAATTTGTGAAAGAT
TGACTGGTATTCTTAACTATGTTGCTCCTTTTACGCTATGTGGATACGCTGCTTTAATGCCTTTGTATCA
TGCTATTGCTTCCCGTATGGCTTTCATTTTCTCCTCCTTGTATAAATCCTGGTTGCTGTCTCTTTATGAG
GAGTTGTGGCCCGTTGTCAGGCAACGTGGCGTGGTGTGCACTGTGTTTGCTGACGCAACCCCCACTGGTT
GGGGCATTGCCACCACCTGTCAGCTCCTTTCCGGAACTTTCGCTTTCCCCCTCCCTATTGCCACGGCGGA
ACTCATCGCCGCCTGCCTTGCCCGCTGCTGGACAGGGGCTCGGCTGTTGGGCACTGACAATTCCGTGGTG
TTGTCGGGGAAATCATCGTCCTTTCCTTGGCTGCTCGCCTATGTTGCCACCTGGATTCTGCGCGGGACGT
CCTTCTGCTACGTCCCTTCGGCCCTCAATCCAGCGGACCTTCCTTCCCGCGGCCTGCTGCCGGCTCTGCG
GCCTCTTCCGCGTCTTCGCCTTCGCCCTCAGACGAGTCGGATCTCCCTTTGGGCCGCCTCCCCGCATCGA
TACCGAGCGCTGCTCGAGAGATCTACGGGTGGCATCCCTGTGACCCCTCCCCAGTGCCTCTCCTGGCCCT
GGAAGTTGCCACTCCAGTGCCCACCAGCCTTGTCCTAATAAAATTAAGTTGCATCATTTTGTCTGACTAG
GTGTCCTTCTATAATATTATGGGGTGGAGGGGGGTGGTATGGAGCAAGGGGCAAGTTGGGAAGACAACCT
GTAGGGCCTGCGGGGTCTATTGGGAACCAAGCTGGAGTGCAGTGGCACAATCTTGGCTCACTGCAATCTC
CGCCTCCTGGGTTCAAGCGATTCTCCTGCCTCAGCCTCCCGAGTTGTTGGGATTCCAGGCATGCATGACC
AGGCTCAGCTAATTTTTGTTTTTTTGGTAGAGACGGGGTTTCACCATATTGGCCAGGCTGGTCTCCAACT
CCTAATCTCAGGTGATCTACCCACCTTGGCCTCCCAAATTGCTGGGATTACAGGCGTGAACCACTGCTCC
CTTCCCTGTCCTTCTGATTTTGTAGGTAACCACGTGCGGACCGAGCGGCCGCAGGAACCCCTAGTGATGG
AGTTGGCCACTCCCTCTCTGCGCGCTCGCTCGCTCACTGAGGCCGGGCGACCAAAGGTCGCCCGACGCCC
GGGCTTTGCCCGGGCGGCCTCAGTGAGCGAGCGAGCGCGCAGCTGCCTGCAGGGGCGCCTGATGCGGTAT
TTTCTCCTTACGCATCTGTGCGGTATTTCACACCGCATA
[95 nt withheld, positions 4240-4334]
T
[46 nt withheld, positions 4336-4381]
C
[141 nt withheld, positions 4383-4523]
CCTTTGACGTTGGAGTCCACGTTCTTT
[37 nt withheld, positions 4551-4587]
ACTCTATCTCGGGCTATTCTTTTGATTTATAAGGGATTTTGCCGATTTCGGTCTATTGGTTAAAAAATGA
GCTGATTTAACAAAAATTTAACGCGAATTTTAACAAAATATTAACGTTTACAATTTTATGGTGCACTCTC
AGTACAATCTGCTCTGATGCCGCATAGTTAAGCCAGCCCCGACACCCGCCAACACCCGCTGACGCGCCCT
GACGGGCTTGTCTGCTCCCGGCATCCGCTTACAGACAAGCTGTGACCGTCTCCGGGAGCTGCATGTGTCA
GAGGTTTTCACCGTCATCACCGAAACGCGCGAGACGAAAGGGCCTCGTGATACGCCTATTTTTATAGGTT
AATGTCATGATAATAATGGTTTCTTAGACGTCAGGTGGCACTTTTCGGGGAAATGTGCGCGGAACCCCTA
TTTGTTTATTTTTCTAAATACATTCAAATATGTATCCGCTCATGAGACAATAACCCTGATAAATGCTTCA
ATAATATTGAAAAAGGAAGAGTATGAGTATTCAACATTTCCGTGTCGCCCTTATTCCCTTTTTTGCGGCA
TTTTGCCTTCCTGTTTTTGCTCACCCAGAAACGCTGGTGAAAGTAAAAGATGCTGAAGATCAGTTGGGTG
CACGAGTGGGTTACATCGAACTGGATCTCAACAGCGGTAAGATCCTTGAGAGTTTTCGCCCCGAAGAACG
TTTTCCAATGATGAGCACTTTTAAAGTTCTGCTATGTGGCGCGGTATTATCCCGTATTGACGCCGGGCAA
GAGCAACTCGGTCGCCGCATACACTATTCTCAGAATGACTTGGTTGAGTACTCACCAGTCACAGAAAAGC
ATCTTACGGATGGCATGACAGTAAGAGAATTATGCAGTGCTGCCATAACCATGAGTGATAACACTGCGGC
CAACTTACTTCTGACAACGATCGGAGGACCGAAGGAGCTAACCGCTTTTTTGCACAACATGGGGGATCAT
GTAACTCGCCTTGATCGTTGGGAACCGGAGCTGAATGAAGCCATACCAAACGACGAGCGTGACACCACGA
TGCCTGTAGCAATGGCAACAACGTTGCGCAAACTATTAACTGGCGAACTACTTACTCTAGCTTCCCGGCA
ACAATTAATAGACTGGATGGAGGCGGATAAAGTTGCAGGACCACTTCTGCGCTCGGCCCTTCCGGCTGGC
TGGTTTATTGCTGATAAATCTGGAGCCGGTGAGCGTGGGTCTCGCGGTATCATTGCAGCACTGGGGCCAG
ATGGTAAGCCCTCCCGTATCGTAGTTATCTACACGACGGGGAGTCAGGCAACTATGGATGAACGAAATAG
ACAGATCGCTGAGATAGGTGCCTCACTGATTAAGCATTGGTAACTGTCAGACCAAGTTTACTCATATATA
CTTTAGATTGATTTAAAACTTCATTTTTAATTTAAAAGGATCTAGGTGAAGATCCTTTTTGATAATCTCA
TGACCAAAATCCCTTAACGTGAGTTTTCGTTCCACTGAGCGTCAGACCCCGTAGAAAAGATCAAAGGATC
TTCTTGAGATCCTTTTTTTCTGCGCGTAATCTGCTGCTTGCAAACAAAAAAACCACCGCTACCAGCGGTG
GTTTGTTTGCCGGATCAAGAGCTACCAACTCTTTTTCCGAAGGTAACTGGCTTCAGCAGAGCGCAGATAC
CAAATACTGTTCTTCTAGTGTAGCCGTAGTTAGGCCACCACTTCAAGAACTCTGTAGCACCGCCTACATA
CCTCGCTCTGCTAATCCTGTTACCAGTGGCTGCTGCCAGTGGCGATAAGTCGTGTCTTACCGGGTTGGAC
TCAAGACGATAGTTACCGGATAAGGCGCAGCGGTCGGGCTGAACGGGGGGTTCGTGCACACAGCCCAGCT
TGGAGCGAACGACCTACACCGAACTGAGATACCTACAGCGTGAGCTATGAGAAAGCGCCACGCTTCCCGA
AGGGAGAAAGGCGGACAGGTATCCGGTAAGCGGCAGGGTCGGAACAGGAGAGCGCACGAGGGAGCTTCCA
GGGGGAAACGCCTGGTATCTTTATAGTCCTGTCGGGTTTCGCCACCTCTGACTTGAGCGTCGATTTTTGT
GATGCTCGTCAGGGGGGCGGAGCCTATGGAAAAACGCCAGCAACGCGGCCTTTTTACGGTTCCTGGCCTT
TTGCTGGCCTTTTGCTCACATGT
Features (pLannotate 1.2.2; 20 found; start..end, strand, type, name):
     12..39      +  repeat_region  AAV2 ITR (fragment): inverted terminal repeat of adeno-associated virus serotype 2 inverted
     68..95      +  repeat_region  AAV2 ITR (fragment): inverted terminal repeat of adeno-associated virus serotype 2 inverted
    149..1437    +  promoter       CaMKII promoter: promoter for the mouse calcium/calmodulin-dependent kinase II α subunit
   1524..1544    +  CDS            capTEV™ (fragment): composite tag for in vivo biotinylation, TEV protease cleavage, and 6xHis tagging
   1545..1577    +  CDS            T7 tag (gene 10 leader): leader peptide from bacteriophage T7 gene 10 promotes efficient translation in E. coli
   1581..1604    +  CDS            Xpress™ tag: Xpress™ epitope tag, including an enterokinase recognition and cleavage site
   1647..1703    +  CDS            calmodulin-binding peptide: calmodulin-binding peptide from avian smooth muscle myosin light chain kinase
   1713..2420    +  CDS            RRvT (fragment): RRvT is a basic (constitutively fluorescent) red fluorescent protein published in 2016, derived from Discosoma sp.. It has very low acid sensitivity.
   2439..2882    +  CDS            calmodulin: calcium-binding protein
   2883..2907    +  misc_feature   MCS (fragment): pBluescript multiple cloning site
   2907..3495    +  misc_feature   WPRE: woodchuck hepatitis virus posttranscriptional regulatory element
   3527..4003    +  polyA_signal   hGH poly(A) signal: human growth hormone polyadenylation signal
   4043..4183    +  repeat_region  AAV2 ITR: inverted terminal repeat of adeno-associated virus serotype 2 inverted
   4188..4239    -  misc_feature   bom (fragment): basis of mobility region from pBR322
   4258..4713    +  rep_origin     f1 ori (sequence partly withheld): f1 bacteriophage origin of replication; arrow indicates direction of (+) strand synthesis
   4714..4763    -  misc_feature   bom (fragment): basis of mobility region from pBR322
   4865..4900    -  CDS            rop (fragment): Rop protein, which maintains plasmids at low copy number; rop
   4995..5099    +  promoter       AmpR promoter: bla
   5100..5960    +  CDS            AmpR: β-lactamase; bla; confers resistance to ampicillin, carbenicillin, and related antibiotics
   6131..6719    +  rep_origin     ori: high-copy-number ColE1/pMB1/pBR322/pUC origin of replication
