[The description below was written by a language model from this plasmid's Addgene catalogue record and pLannotate feature annotations shown in this document.]
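Description:
pAAV-CaMKII-PinkyCaMP is an adeno-associated virus transfer plasmid for mammalian expression, built on a pAAV-CaMKII backbone and about 6.8 kb in total. It is propagated in E. coli through a ColE1/pUC-type origin and selected with ampicillin via the β-lactamase gene. An f1 phage origin is also present, and the catalogue lists the plasmid as low copy. The expression cassette is flanked by AAV2 inverted terminal repeats, which are the cis elements needed for replication and packaging of the intervening DNA into recombinant AAV particles. In the sequencing-derived annotation the downstream ITR is called in full, whereas the upstream one appears only as two short fragments. This may reflect the difficulty of reading and annotating these hairpin-forming repeats, although the record does not settle the point.

The payload is PinkyCaMP, a synthetic, mScarlet-based red genetically encoded calcium indicator of roughly 1.4 kb. It is driven by the mouse CaMKIIα promoter, which is commonly used to favour expression in excitatory neurons. The annotated reading frame follows the classic single-fluorophore sensor layout. A short N-terminal leader carries His-type, T7 gene 10 and Xpress epitope sequences, followed by a calmodulin-binding peptide from smooth muscle myosin light chain kinase, a red fluorescent protein domain and then calmodulin. The annotation tool matched the fluorescent domain to a related Discosoma-derived protein. In sensors of this type, calcium-dependent binding of calmodulin to the peptide changes the fluorescence of the intervening fluorophore. A WPRE downstream of the coding sequence enhances transcript stability and expression, and the human growth hormone polyadenylation signal terminates the transcript. The construct is intended for producing AAV, or for direct transfection, to perform red-channel calcium imaging.
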