Addgene plasmid #232858: pAAV-CaMKII-PinkyCaMP
Purpose: An AAV vector expressing the mScarlet based calcium indicator PinkyCaMP under CaMKII promoter
Depositing lab: Olivia Masseck. Depositing organization: Universitaet Bremen. Publication: PinkyCaMP a mScarlet-based calcium sensor with exceptional brightness, photostability, and multiplexing capabilities. Fink R, Imai S, Gockel N, Lauer G, Renken K, Wietek J, Lamothe-Molina PJ, Furhmann F, Mittag M, Ziebarth T, Canziani A, Kubitschke M, Kistmacher V, Kretschmer A, Sebastian E, Schmitz D, Terai T, Grundemann J, Hassan S, Patriarchi T, Reiner A, Fuhrmann M, Campbell RE, Masseck OA. bioRxiv [Preprint]. 2025 Jan 11:2024.12.16.628673. doi: 10.1101/2024.12.16.628673. PubMed 39763884.
Backbone
  Vector backbone: pAAV-CaMKII
  Backbone size w/o insert (bp): 5355
  Total vector size (bp): 6779
  Vector type: Mammalian Expression, AAV
Growth in bacteria
  Bacterial resistance: Ampicillin, 100 μg/mL
  Growth temperature: 37°C
  Growth strain: NEB Stable
  Copy number: Low Copy
Gene/Insert
  Gene/Insert name: PinkyCaMP
  Species: Synthetic
  Insert size (bp): 1425
  Promoter: CaMKII
  Cloning method: Other
  Sequencing primers: 5′ Unknown
Terms and licenses: Academic/Nonprofit Terms; Industry Terms: Not Available to Industry
Depositor comments: Please visit https://doi.org/10.1101/2024.12.16.628673 for bioRxiv preprint.
How to cite: pAAV-CaMKII-PinkyCaMP was a gift from Olivia Masseck (Addgene plasmid # 232858 ; http://n2t.net/addgene:232858 ; RRID:Addgene_232858)
